LOCUS       Exported 8305 bp ds-DNA circular SYN 13-MAY-2021
DEFINITION  Mammalian expression plasmid for SARS-CoV-2 helicase.
ACCESSION   .
VERSION     .
KEYWORDS    pGBW-m4133394
SOURCE      synthetic DNA construct
  ORGANISM  synthetic DNA construct
REFERENCE   1 (bases 1 to 8305)
  TITLE     SARS-CoV-2 protein Mammalian expression constructs, tagged, for
            protein expression and/or purification
REFERENCE   2 (bases 1 to 8305)
  AUTHORS   .
  TITLE     Direct Submission
  JOURNAL   Exported May 13, 2021 from SnapGene Server 1.1.58
            http://www.snapgene.com
FEATURES             Location/Qualifiers
     source          1..8305
                     /organism="synthetic DNA construct"
                     /mol_type="other DNA"
     CDS             1811..1831
                     /codon_start=1
                     /product="tobacco etch virus (TEV) protease recognition and
                     cleavage site"
                     /label=TEV site
                     /translation="ENLYFQS"
     CDS             2180..2197
                     /codon_start=1
                     /product="6xHis affinity tag"
                     /label=6xHis
                     /translation="HHHHHH"
     polyA_signal    2274..2395
                     /label=SV40 poly(A) signal
                     /note="SV40 polyadenylation signal"
     primer_bind     complement(2285..2304)
                     /label=EBV-rev
                     /note="SV40 polyA terminator, reverse primer"
     primer_bind     2339..2358
                     /label=SV40pA-R
                     /note="SV40 polyA, reverse primer"
     terminator      2510..2556
                     /label=T7 terminator
                     /note="transcription terminator for bacteriophage T7 RNA
                     polymerase"
     terminator      2586..2722
                     /label=rrnG terminator
                     /note="transcription terminator from the E. coli ribosomal
                     RNA rrnG operon (Albrechtsen et al., 1991)"
     misc_feature    2767..2838
                     /label=3' beta-globin insulator
                     /note="insulator downstream of the human beta-globin locus
                     (Farrell et al., 2002)"
     rep_origin      complement(3064..3652)
                     /direction=LEFT
                     /label=ori
                     /note="high-copy-number ColE1/pMB1/pBR322/pUC origin of
                     replication"
     primer_bind     complement(3144..3163)
                     /label=pBR322ori-F
                     /note="pBR322 origin, forward primer"
     promoter        4152..5361
                     /label=UbC promoter
                     /note="human ubiquitin C promoter"
     primer_bind     5198..5217
                     /label=hUBCpro-F
                     /note="Human Ubiquitin C (UbC) promoter, forward primer"
     CDS             5365..5964
                     /codon_start=1
                     /gene="pac from Streptomyces alboniger"
                     /product="puromycin N-acetyltransferase"
                     /label=PuroR
                     /note="confers resistance to puromycin"
                     /translation="MTEYKPTVRLATRDDVPRAVRTLAAAFADYPATRHTVDPDRHIER
                     VTELQELFLTRVGLDIGKVWVADDGAAVAVWTTPESVEAGAVFAEIGPRMAELSGSRLA
                     AQQQMEGLLAPHRPKEPAWFLATVGVSPDHQGKGLGSAVVLPGVEAAERAGVPAFLETS
                     APRNLPFYERLGFTVTADVEVPEGPRTWCMTRKPGA"
     primer_bind     complement(5365..5384)
                     /label=Puro-R
                     /note="Puromycin resistance gene, reverse primer. Also
                     called puro-variant-R"
     primer_bind     5861..5881
                     /label=Puro-F
                     /note="Puromycin resistance gene, forward primer"
     polyA_signal    5991..6039
                     /note="synthetic polyadenylation signal"
     CDS             6305..7165
                     /codon_start=1
                     /gene="bla"
                     /product="beta-lactamase"
                     /label=AmpR
                     /note="confers resistance to ampicillin, carbenicillin, and
                     related antibiotics"
                     /translation="MSIQHFRVALIPFFAAFCLPVFAHPETLVKVKDAEDQLGARVGYI
                     ELDLNSGKILESFRPEERFPMMSTFKVLLCGAVLSRIDAGQEQLGRRIHYSQNDLVEYS
                     PVTEKHLTDGMTVRELCSAAITMSDNTAANLLLTTIGGPKELTAFLHNMGDHVTRLDRW
                     EPELNEAIPNDERDTTMPVAMATTLRKLLTGELLTLASRQQLIDWMEADKVAGPLLRSA
                     LPAGWFIADKSGAGERGSRGIIAALGPDGKPSRIVVIYTTGSQATMDERNRQIAEIGAS
                     LIKHW"
     primer_bind     complement(6523..6542)
                     /label=Amp-R
                     /note="Ampicillin resistance gene, reverse primer"
     terminator      7178..7314
                     /label=rrnG terminator
                     /note="transcription terminator from the E. coli ribosomal
                     RNA rrnG operon (Albrechtsen et al., 1991)"
     misc_feature    7459..7530
                     /label=5' beta-globin insulator
                     /note="insulator upstream of the human beta-globin locus
                     (Farrell et al., 2002)"
     terminator      7535..7581
                     /label=T7 terminator
                     /note="transcription terminator for bacteriophage T7 RNA
                     polymerase"
     polyA_signal    7599..7647
                     /note="synthetic polyadenylation signal"
     enhancer        7728..8031
                     /label=CMV enhancer
                     /note="human cytomegalovirus immediate early enhancer"
     promoter        8033..8235
                     /label=CMV promoter
                     /note="human cytomegalovirus (CMV) immediate early
                     promoter"
     primer_bind     8186..8206
                     /label=CMV-F
                     /note="Human CMV immediate early promoter, forward primer"
     regulatory      8304..8
                     /regulatory_class="other"
                     /note="vertebrate consensus sequence for strong initiation
                     of translation (Kozak, 1987)"
ORIGIN
        1 caccatggcg gtgggggctt gcgtactatg taacagccag acgtcattgc gctgcggtgc
       61 atgtataaga aggccgtttc tgtgttgcaa atgctgctac gatcatgtta tttcgacttc
      121 tcacaagctt gtgctcagtg tcaatcctta tgtgtgtaat gcccccggat gcgacgtcac
      181 agatgttacc caactgtacc tgggcggcat gtcctattat tgtaagagcc acaaaccacc
      241 aatctccttc cccctgtgcg ccaacggaca ggtgtttggg ctctacaaaa acacatgtgt
      301 gggatctgac aatgtcaccg acttcaacgc tatcgccaca tgcgattgga ctaatgcagg
      361 cgactacatt ttagccaaca cctgtaccga acggctgaag ttatttgcgg ctgagactct
      421 aaaggcaact gaggaaacct tcaaactttc atatggtatc gccacggtac gtgaggtgtt
      481 gtctgatcga gaactgcatc tcagttggga ggtcgggaag cctagacctc cccttaatcg
      541 aaattacgtg ttcacaggtt atagggttac caagaacagc aaagtccaga tcggcgaata
      601 tacttttgag aagggagatt acggtgacgc cgtagtgtat cgtggcacaa caacatacaa
      661 actgaatgtt ggggattact tcgtgctgac gtcccacacc gttatgccgc tctcagctcc
      721 aactttggtt ccccaggaac attacgtgcg gattactgga ctctatccaa cgctaaacat
      781 aagcgacgag ttttccagca acgtggctaa ttaccaaaag gtcggcatgc agaagtactc
      841 cacccttcag ggtcctcctg ggactggcaa aagtcacttc gccatcggac tggcacttta
      901 ctatcccagt gcgcgcattg tatataccgc ctgctcacat gcggcagtgg acgccctgtg
      961 tgagaaggct ttaaagtatc tgccaataga caaatgctct cgcattatcc ctgccagggc
     1021 cagagtggag tgctttgata agtttaaagt gaactcgacc ctcgaacagt atgtcttctg
     1081 cacagttaac gcattgcccg aaacgaccgc cgatatagtt gtgttcgacg aaatctcaat
     1141 ggctaccaat tatgatctct ccgtcgtcaa tgcacggctg cgggccaaac actacgtcta
     1201 catcggggac cccgcgcagt taccagcacc gcgaacccta ctgactaagg gcacacttga
     1261 gccagagtac ttcaacagcg tatgtagact gatgaaaacc attggccctg atatgttcct
     1321 gggaacatgt cggaggtgcc ccgctgaaat agtggacacc gtttcagcac ttgtgtacga
     1381 caataagctc aaagcacaca aggataaatc cgcacaatgt tttaagatgt tttacaaagg
     1441 ggttattacc catgatgtgt ctagcgctat caatcgccct cagattggcg tggtgagaga
     1501 gtttttgacg cgaaatcccg cctggcgaaa ggccgtattc atcagtcctt acaactcgca
     1561 aaatgccgtc gctagtaaga ttttaggact ccctactcag acagttgata gctctcaagg
     1621 ttctgaatac gattatgtga tttttactca gactaccgaa acggcacatt cttgtaacgt
     1681 caaccgtttt aacgtggcca ttacaagggc caaggttggc atcttgtgta tcatgtcaga
     1741 ccgggacctg tatgataaac tgcaattcac atctttggag ataccgcgcc gcaatgtcgc
     1801 tacccttcag gaaaaccttt actttcagtc gatgagtgac aaaatcattc atctaaccga
     1861 tgactccttt gatacagacg tgttgaaggc cgatggtgcg atactggtag atttctgggc
     1921 tgaatggtgt ggcccgtgca agatgatcgc acccattctg gacgagatcg ccgacgagta
     1981 tcaaggaaaa ttaactgtcg ctaagcttaa tatagatcag aacccaggga cggcacctaa
     2041 atacggcatc aggggaatac ctaccctcct gctctttaag aatggggaag ttgccgcgac
     2101 aaaagtggga gccctgtcta agggccagct aaaagagttc ttggacgcta acctggcagg
     2161 ttcaggctcg gggcacatgc accatcacca tcaccatagc agcgggctcg tgccacgcgg
     2221 ctaagctagc ttgactgact gagatacagc gtaccttcag ctcacagaca tgataagata
     2281 cattgatgag tttggacaaa ccacaactag aatgcagtga aaaaaatgct ttatttgtga
     2341 aatttgtgat gctattgctt tatttgtaac cattataagc tgcaataaac aagttaacaa
     2401 caacaattgc attcatttta tgtttcaggt tcagggggag gtgtgggagg ttttttaaag
     2461 caagtaaaac ctctacaaat gtggtattgg cccatctcta tcggtatcgt agcataaccc
     2521 cttggggcct ctaaacgggt cttgaggggt tttttgtgcc cctcgggccg gattgctatc
     2581 taccggcatt ggcgcagaaa aaaatgcctg atgcgacgct gcgcgtctta tactcccaca
     2641 tatgccagat tcagcaacgg atacggcttc cccaacttgc ccacttccat acgtgtcctc
     2701 cttaccagaa atttatcctt aaggtcgtca gctatcctgc aggcgatctc tcgatttcga
     2761 tcaagacatt cctttaatgg tcttttctgg acaccactag gggtcagaag tagttcatca
     2821 aactttcttc cctccctaat ctcattggtt accttgggct atcgaaactt aattaaccag
     2881 tcaagtcagc tacttggcga gatcgacttg tctgggtttc gactacgctc agaattgcgt
     2941 cagtcaagtt cgatctggtc cttgctattg cacccgttct ccgattacga gtttcattta
     3001 aatcatgtga gcaaaaggcc agcaaaaggc caggaaccgt aaaaaggccg cgttgctggc
     3061 gtttttccat aggctccgcc cccctgacga gcatcacaaa aatcgacgct caagtcagag
     3121 gtggcgaaac ccgacaggac tataaagata ccaggcgttt ccccctggaa gctccctcgt
     3181 gcgctctcct gttccgaccc tgccgcttac cggatacctg tccgcctttc tcccttcggg
     3241 aagcgtggcg ctttctcata gctcacgctg taggtatctc agttcggtgt aggtcgttcg
     3301 ctccaagctg ggctgtgtgc acgaaccccc cgttcagccc gaccgctgcg ccttatccgg
     3361 taactatcgt cttgagtcca acccggtaag acacgactta tcgccactgg cagcagccac
     3421 tggtaacagg attagcagag cgaggtatgt aggcggtgct acagagttct tgaagtggtg
     3481 gcctaactac ggctacacta gaagaacagt atttggtatc tgcgctctgc tgaagccagt
     3541 taccttcgga aaaagagttg gtagctcttg atccggcaaa caaaccaccg ctggtagcgg
     3601 tggttttttt gtttgcaagc agcagattac gcgcagaaaa aaaggatctc aagaagatcc
     3661 tttgatcttt tctacggggt ctgacgctca gtggaacgaa aactcacgtt aagggatttt
     3721 ggtcatgaga ttatcaaaaa ggatcttcac ctagatcctt ttaaattaaa aatgaagttt
     3781 taaatcaatc taaagtatat atgagtaaac ttggtctgac agttaccaat gcttaatcag
     3841 tgaggcacct atctcagcga tctgtctatt tcgttcatcc atagttgcat ttaaatttcc
     3901 gaactctcca aggccctcgt cggaaaatct tcaaaccttt cgtccgatcc atcttgcagg
     3961 ctacctctcg aacgaactat cgcaagtctc ttggccggcc ttgcgccttg gctattgctt
     4021 ggcagcgcct atcgccaggt attactccaa tcccgaatat ccgagatcgg gatcacccga
     4081 gagaagttca acctacatcc tcaatcccga tctatccgag atccgaggaa tatcgaaatc
     4141 ggggcgcgcc tggcctccgc gccgggtttt ggcgcctccc gcgggcgccc ccctcgtcac
     4201 ggcgagcgct gccacgtcag acgaagggcg caggagcgtc ctgatccttc cgcccggacg
     4261 ctcaggacag cggcccgctg ctcataagac tcggccttag aaccccagta tcagcagaag
     4321 gacattttag gacgggactt gggtgactct agggcactgg ttttctttcc agagagcgga
     4381 acaggcgagg aaaagtagtc ccttctcggc gattctgcgg agggatctcc gtggggcggt
     4441 gaacgccgat gattatataa ggacgcgccg ggtgtggcac agctagttcc gtcgcagccg
     4501 ggatttgggt cgcggttctt gtttgtggat cgctgtgatc gtcacttggt gagtagcggg
     4561 ctgctgggct ggccggggct ttcgtggccg ccgggccgct cggtgggacg gaagcgtgtg
     4621 gagagaccgc caagggctgt agtctgggtc cgcgagcaag gttgccctga actgggggtt
     4681 ggggggagcg cagcaaaatg gcggctgttc ccgagtcttg aatggaagac gcttgtgagg
     4741 cgggctgtga ggtcgttgaa acaaggtggg gggcatggtg ggcggcaaga acccaaggtc
     4801 ttgagccctt cgctaatgcg ggaaagctct tattcgggtg agatgggctg ggcaccatct
     4861 ggggaccctg acgtgaagtt tgtcactgac tggagaactc ggtttgtcgt ctgttgcggg
     4921 ggcggcagtt atggcggtgc cgttgggcag tgcacccgta cctttgggag cgcgcgccct
     4981 cgtcgtgtcg tgacgtcacc cgttctgttg gcttataatg cagggtgggg ccacctgccg
     5041 gtaggtgtgc ggtaggcttt tctccgtcgc aggacgcagg gttcgggcct agggtaggct
     5101 ctcctgaatc gacaggcgcc ggacctctgg tgaggggagg gataagtgag gcgtcagttt
     5161 ctttggtcgg ttttatgtac ctatcttctt aagtagctga agctccggtt ttgaactatg
     5221 cgctcggggt tggcgagtgt gttttgtgaa gttttttagg caccttttga aatgtaatca
     5281 tttgggtcaa tatgtaattt tcagtgttag acttgtaaat tgtccgctaa attctggccg
     5341 tttttggctt ttttgttaga caacatgacc gagtacaagc ccacggtgcg cctcgccacc
     5401 cgcgacgacg tccccagggc cgtacgcacc ctcgccgccg cgttcgccga ctaccccgcc
     5461 acgcgccaca ccgtcgatcc ggaccgccac atcgagcggg tcaccgagct gcaagaactc
     5521 ttcctcacgc gcgtcgggct cgacatcggc aaggtgtggg tcgcggacga cggcgccgcg
     5581 gtggcggtct ggaccacgcc ggagagcgtc gaagcggggg cggtgttcgc cgagatcggc
     5641 ccgcgcatgg ccgagttgag cggttcccgg ctggccgcgc agcaacagat ggagggcctc
     5701 ctggcgccgc accggcccaa ggagcccgcg tggttcctgg ccaccgtcgg cgtctcgccc
     5761 gaccaccagg gcaagggtct gggcagcgcc gtcgtgctcc ccggagtgga ggccgccgag
     5821 cgcgccgggg tgcccgcctt cctggagacc tccgcgcccc gcaacctccc cttctacgag
     5881 cggctcggct tcaccgtcac cgccgacgtc gaggtgcccg aaggaccgcg cacctggtgc
     5941 atgacccgca agcccggtgc ctaggctagt atgtaagcct agtcttagat aataaaatcg
     6001 ctatccatcg aagatggatg tgtgttggtt ttttgtgtgt gtaacgctag gcgcgcctgg
     6061 tgtaccgaga acgatcctct cagtgcgagt ctcgacgatc catatcgttg cttggcagtc
     6121 agccagtcgg aatccagctt gggacccagg aagtccaatc gtcagatatt gtactcaagc
     6181 ctggtcacgg cagcgtaccg atctgtttaa acctagatat tgatagtctg atcggtcaac
     6241 gtataatcga gtcctagctt ttgcaaacat ctatcaagag acaggatcag caggaggctt
     6301 tcgcatgagt attcaacatt tccgtgtcgc ccttattccc ttttttgcgg cattttgcct
     6361 tcctgttttt gctcacccag aaacgctggt gaaagtaaaa gatgctgaag atcagttggg
     6421 tgcgcgagtg ggttacatcg aactggatct caacagcggt aagatccttg agagttttcg
     6481 ccccgaagaa cgctttccaa tgatgagcac ttttaaagtt ctgctatgtg gcgcggtatt
     6541 atcccgtatt gacgccgggc aagagcaact cggtcgccgc atacactatt ctcagaatga
     6601 cttggttgag tattcaccag tcacagaaaa gcatcttacg gatggcatga cagtaagaga
     6661 attatgcagt gctgccataa ccatgagtga taacactgcg gccaacttac ttctgacaac
     6721 gattggagga ccgaaggagc taaccgcttt tttgcacaac atgggggatc atgtaactcg
     6781 ccttgatcgt tgggaaccgg agctgaatga agccatacca aacgacgagc gtgacaccac
     6841 gatgcctgta gcaatggcaa caaccttgcg taaactatta actggcgaac tacttactct
     6901 agcttcccgg caacagttga tagactggat ggaggcggat aaagttgcag gaccacttct
     6961 gcgctcggcc cttccggctg gctggtttat tgctgataaa tctggagccg gtgagcgtgg
     7021 gtctcgcggt atcattgcag cactggggcc agatggtaag ccctcccgta tcgtagttat
     7081 ctacacgacg gggagtcagg caactatgga tgaacgaaat agacagatcg ctgagatagg
     7141 tgcctcactg attaagcatt ggtaaccgat tctaggtgca ttggcgcaga aaaaaatgcc
     7201 tgatgcgacg ctgcgcgtct tatactccca catatgccag attcagcaac ggatacggct
     7261 tccccaactt gcccacttcc atacgtgtcc tccttaccag aaatttatcc ttaagatcgt
     7321 ttaaactcga ctctggctct atcgaatctc cgtcgtttcg agcttacgcg aacagccgtg
     7381 gcgctcattt gctcgtcggg catcgaatct cgtcagctat cgtcagctta cctttttggc
     7441 agcgatcgcg gctcccgaca tcttggacca ttagctccac aggtatcttc ttccctctag
     7501 tggtcataac agcagcttca gctacctctc aattcaaaaa acccctcaag acccgtttag
     7561 aggccccaag gggttatgct atcaatcgtt gcgttacaca cacaaaaaac caacacacat
     7621 ccatcttcga tggatagcga ttttattatc taactgctga tcgagtgtag ccagatctag
     7681 taatcaatta cggggtcatt agttcatagc ccatatatgg agttccgcgt tacataactt
     7741 acggtaaatg gcccgcctgg ctgaccgccc aacgaccccc gcccattgac gtcaataatg
     7801 acgtatgttc ccatagtaac gccaataggg actttccatt gacgtcaatg ggtggagtat
     7861 ttacggtaaa ctgcccactt ggcagtacat caagtgtatc atatgccaag tacgccccct
     7921 attgacgtca atgacggtaa atggcccgcc tggcattatg cccagtacat gaccttatgg
     7981 gactttccta cttggcagta catctacgta ttagtcatcg ctattaccat gctgatgcgg
     8041 ttttggcagt acatcaatgg gcgtggatag cggtttgact cacggggatt tccaagtctc
     8101 caccccattg acgtcaatgg gagtttgttt tggcaccaaa atcaacggga ctttccaaaa
     8161 tgtcgtaaca actccgcccc attgacgcaa atgggcggta ggcgtgtacg gtgggaggtc
     8221 tatataagca gagctggttt agtgaaccgt cagatcagat ctttgtcgat cctaccatcc
     8281 actcgacaca cccgccagcg gccgc
//
