[The description below was written by a language model from this plasmid's Addgene catalogue record and the feature table of its GenBank file.]
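Description:
pGBW-m4133394 is a mammalian expression plasmid for the SARS-CoV-2 helicase (nsp13, a mature product of the ORF1ab polyprotein), built on the pTwist_CMV_Puro_6 backbone, with a total length of about 8.3 kb. It is maintained in E. coli through a high-copy ColE1/pUC-type origin and a beta-lactamase gene conferring ampicillin resistance. For selection in mammalian cells it carries a separate cassette in which the human ubiquitin C promoter drives puromycin N-acetyltransferase, followed by a synthetic polyadenylation signal.

The wild-type helicase coding sequence (about 1.8 kb) sits downstream of the CMV immediate-early enhancer and promoter and a Kozak consensus for efficient translation initiation. The insert itself is not annotated in the feature table, but it corresponds to the unannotated span between the Kozak sequence and the TEV site. Immediately after that span comes a TEV protease recognition site, and the catalogue lists a cleavable C-terminal TEV–TRX (thioredoxin) fusion supplied by the backbone. The thioredoxin segment is also not annotated, though a gap between the TEV site and an annotated 6xHis tag would be consistent with it. The His tag, not mentioned in the catalogue fields, allows metal-affinity capture, and TEV cleavage should release the helicase from the C-terminal fusion partner. Transcription ends at an SV40 poly(A) signal. The expression unit is flanked by beta-globin insulator elements, T7 and rrnG terminators and an upstream synthetic poly(A) signal, which help isolate it from read-through and neighbouring transcription. The construct belongs to a set of tagged SARS-CoV-2 protein plasmids intended for expression and/or purification from mammalian cells.
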