Addgene plasmid #152415: pGBW-m4133394
Purpose: Mammalian expression plasmid for SARS-CoV-2 helicase
Depositing lab: Ginkgo Bioworks & Benjie Chen. Depositing organization: Ginkgo Bioworks.
Backbone
  Vector backbone: pTwist_CMV_Puro_6
  Backbone size w/o insert (bp): 6080
  Vector type: Mammalian Expression
  Selectable markers: Puromycin
Growth in bacteria
  Bacterial resistance: Ampicillin, 100 μg/mL
  Growth temperature: 37°C
  Growth strain: DH5alpha
  Copy number: High Copy
Gene/Insert
  Gene/Insert name: SARS-CoV-2 helicase (alt name: nsp13)
  Species: Severe acute respiratory syndrome coronavirus 2
  Insert size (bp): 1802
  Mutation: wt
  Entrez Gene: ORF1ab (a.k.a. GU280_gp01)
  Promoter: CMV
  Tag / fusion protein: Cleavable TEV;TRX (C terminal on backbone)
  Cloning method: Unknown
Resource information
  A portion of this plasmid was derived from a plasmid made by: GinkgoBioworks
Depositor comments: NCBI reference sequence: YP_009725308.1
How to cite: pGBW-m4133394 was a gift from Ginkgo Bioworks & Benjie Chen (Addgene plasmid # 152415 ; http://n2t.net/addgene:152415 ; RRID:Addgene_152415)
